Addgene plasmid #149182: pGBW-m4046677
Purpose: Yeast Expression plasmid for SARS-CoV-2 nsp11
Depositing lab: Ginkgo Bioworks & Benjie Chen. Depositing organization: Ginkgo Bioworks.
Backbone
  Vector backbone: AmpR; 2u URA3
  Backbone size w/o insert (bp): 4078
  Vector type: Yeast Expression
  Selectable markers: URA3
Growth in bacteria
  Bacterial resistance: Ampicillin, 100 μg/mL
  Growth temperature: 37°C
  Growth strain: DH5alpha
  Copy number: High Copy
Gene/Insert
  Gene/Insert name: SARS-CoV-2 nsp11
  Species: S. cerevisiae (budding yeast); Severe acute respiratory syndrome coronavirus 2
  Insert size (bp): 32
  Mutation: wt
  Entrez Gene: ORF1ab (a.k.a. GU280_gp01)
  Promoter: pTEF1
  Cloning method: Unknown
Resource information
  A portion of this plasmid was derived from a plasmid made by: GinkgoBioworks
Depositor comments: NCBI Reference Sequence: YP_009725312.1. Created by gene synthesis with Not1 site. NGS used for QC was performed by Ginkgo and may not fully cover the entire plasmid.
How to cite: pGBW-m4046677 was a gift from Ginkgo Bioworks & Benjie Chen (Addgene plasmid # 149182 ; http://n2t.net/addgene:149182 ; RRID:Addgene_149182)
