[The description below was written by a language model from this plasmid's Addgene catalogue record and pLannotate feature annotations shown in this document.]
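Description:
pGBW-m4046677 is an episomal yeast expression plasmid carrying the SARS-CoV-2 nsp11 coding sequence, built on an E. coli–S. cerevisiae shuttle backbone described as AmpR; 2µ URA3. In bacteria it replicates from a high-copy ColE1/pUC-type origin and is selected with ampicillin through the β-lactamase gene, which the annotation places downstream of a cat promoter. A rop annotation lies directly adjacent to AmpR, although the catalogue lists the plasmid as high copy. Short phage and bacterial terminators (T3Te, T7Te, tonB) flank the origin and resistance module, presumably insulating these units from read-through transcription. In yeast the 2µ origin supports multicopy maintenance, and the URA3 gene with its own promoter complements uracil auxotrophy. URA3 also allows counterselection with 5-fluoroorotic acid.

The expression cassette consists of the constitutive S. cerevisiae TEF1 promoter followed by a CYC1 terminator fragment. The nsp11 insert is not annotated in the feature table, but the short gap between these two elements is the expected location for it. This fits the very small recorded insert size of 32 bp. nsp11 is a short peptide from the ORF1ab region, and the record describes it as wild type, made by gene synthesis with a NotI site. The species field lists both budding yeast and the virus, which may indicate adaptation of the sequence for yeast, though this is not stated explicitly. No epitope tags or reporters are recorded. The sequenced record is 4,756 nt, somewhat larger than the sum of the listed backbone and insert sizes, and the depositor notes that their sequencing QC may not cover the entire plasmid. The stated purpose is expression of nsp11 in yeast.
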