Features (pLannotate 1.2.2; 12 found; start..end, strand, type, name):
     21..428     +  promoter       TEF1 promoter: S. cerevisiae TEF1; promoter for EF-1α
    506..678     +  terminator     CYC1 terminator (fragment): S. cerevisiae CYC1; transcription terminator for CYC1
    714..890     +  promoter       URA3 promoter (fragment): S. cerevisiae URA3
    891..1694    +  CDS            URA3: orotidine-5'-phosphate decarboxylase, required for uracil biosynthesis; S. cerevisiae URA3; yeast auxotrophic marker, counterselectable with 5-fluoroorotic acid (5-FOA)
   1777..2759    -  rep_origin     2μ ori: yeast 2μ plasmid origin of replication
   2837..2866    +  terminator     T3Te terminator: phage T3 early transcription terminator
   2888..3475    +  rep_origin     ori: high-copy-number ColE1/pMB1/pBR322/pUC origin of replication
   3487..3514    -  terminator     T7Te terminator: phage T7 early transcription terminator
   3538..3729    -  CDS            rop: Rop protein, which maintains plasmids at low copy number; rop
   3730..4590    -  CDS            AmpR: β-lactamase; bla; confers resistance to ampicillin, carbenicillin, and related antibiotics
   4591..4693    -  promoter       cat promoter: promoter of the E. coli cat gene encoding chloramphenicol acetyltransferase
   4694..4725    -  terminator     tonB terminator: bidirectional E. coli tonB-P14 transcription terminator
>Addgene plasmid #149182 | pGBW-m4046677 | addgene full sequence | sequence record 307337 | Addgene NGS Result
GGTCAGTTAGAGCGGCCGCCCCACACACCATAGCTTCAAAATGTTTCTACTCCTTTTTTACTCTTCCAGA
TTTTCTCGGACTCCGCGCATCGCCGTACCACTTCAAAACACCCAAGCACAGCATACTAAATTTCCCCTCT
TTCTTCCTCTAGGGTGTCGTTAATTACCCGTACTAAAGGTTTGGAAAAGAAAAAAGAGACCGCCTCGTTT
CTTTTTCTTCGTCGAAAAAGGCAATAAAAATTTTTATCACGTTTCTTTTTCTTGAAAATTTTTTTTTTTG
ATTTTTTTCTCTTTCGATGACCTCCCATTGATATTTAAGTTAATAAACGGTCTTCAATTTCTCAAGTTTC
AGTTTCATTTTTCTTGTTCTATTACAACTTTTTTTACTTCTTGCTCATTAGAAAGAAAGCATAGCAATCT
AATCTAAGTTTTAATTACAAAATGGCTGATGCACAATCGTTTTTAAACGGGTTTGCGTAAACAGGCCCCT
TTTCCTTTGTCGATATCATGTAATTAGTTATGTCACGCTTACATTCACGCCCTCCTCCCACATCCGCTCT
AACCGAAAAGGAAGGAGTTAGACAACCTGAAGTCTAGGTCCCTATTTATTTTTTTTAATAGTTATGTTAG
TATTAAGAACGTTATTTATATTTCAAATTTTTCTTTTTTTTCTGTACAAAGCGGCCGCCGAACCACTAGT
GCACTGCAGTACACGGTTTCCTTGAAATTTTTTTGATTCGGTAATCTCCGAACAGAAGGAAGAACGAAGG
AAGGAGCACAGACTTAGATTGGTATATATACGCATATGTAGTGTTGAAGAAACATGAAATTGCCCAGTAT
TCTTAACCCAACTGCACAGAACAAAAACGTGCAGGAAACGAAGATAAATCATGTCGAAAGCTACATATAA
GGAACGTGCTGCTACTCATCCTAGTCCTGTTGCTGCCAAGCTATTTAATATCATGCACGAAAAGCAAACA
AACTTGTGTGCTTCATTGGATGTTCGTACCACCAAGGAATTACTGGAGTTAGTTGAAGCATTAGGTCCCA
AAATTTGTTTACTAAAAACACATGTGGATATCTTGACTGATTTTTCCATGGAGGGCACAGTTAAGCCGCT
AAAGGCATTATCCGCCAAGTACAATTTTTTACTCTTCGAGGACAGAAAATTTGCTGACATTGGTAATACA
GTCAAATTGCAGTACTCTGCGGGTGTATACAGAATAGCAGAATGGGCAGACATTACGAATGCACACGGTG
TGGTGGGCCCAGGTATTGTTAGCGGTTTGAAGCAGGCGGCAGAAGAAGTAACAAAGGAACCTAGAGGCCT
TTTGATGTTAGCAGAATTGTCATGCAAGGGCTCCCTATCTACTGGAGAATATACTAAGGGTACTGTTGAC
ATTGCGAAGAGCGACAAAGATTTTGTTATCGGCTTTATTGCTCAAAGAGACATGGGTGGAAGAGATGAAG
GTTACGATTGGTTGATTATGACACCCGGTGTGGGTTTAGATGACAAGGGAGATGCATTGGGTCAACAGTA
TAGAACCGTGGATGATGTGGTTTCTACAGGATCTGACATTATTATTGTTGGAAGAGGACTATTTGCAAAG
GGAAGGGATGCTAAGGTAGAGGGTGAACGTTACAGAAAAGCAGGCTGGGAAGCATATTTGAGAAGATGCG
GCCAGCAAAACTAAAAAACTGTATTATAAGTAAATGCATGTATACTAAACTCACAAATTAGAGCTTCAAT
TTAATTATATCAGTTATTACCCGAGTAACGAAGCATCTGTGCTTCATTTTGTAGAACAAAAATGCAACGC
GAGAGCGCTAATTTTTCAAACAAAGAATCTGAGCTGCATTTTTACAGAACAGAAATGCAACGCGAAAGCG
CTATTTTACCAACGAAGAATCTGTGCTTCATTTTTGTAAAACAAAAATGCAACGCGAGAGCGCTAATTTT
TCAAACAAAGAATCTGAGCTGCATTTTTACAGAACAGAAATGCAACGCGAGAGCGCTATTTTACCAACAA
AGAATCTATACTTCTTTTTTGTTCTACAAAAATGCATCCCGAGAGCGCTATTTTTCTAACAAAGCATCTT
AGATTACTTTTTTTCTCCTTTGTGCGCTCTATAATGCAGTCTCTTGATAACTTTTTGCACTGTAGGTCCG
TTAAGGTTAGAAGAAGGCTACTTTGGTGTCTATTTTCTCTTCCATAAAAAAAGCCTGACTCCACTTCCCG
CGTTTACTGATTACTAGCGAAGCTGCGGGTGCATTTTTTCAAGATAAAGGCATCCCCGATTATATTCTAT
ACCGATGTGGATTGCGCATACTTTGTGAACAGAAAGTGATAGCGTTGATGATTCTTCATTGGTCAGAAAA
TTATGAACGGTTTCTTCTATTTTGTCTCTATATACTACGTATAGGAAATGTTTACATTTTCGTATTGTTT
TCGATTCACTCTATGAATAGTTCTTACTACAATTTTTTTGTCTAAAGAGTAATACTAGAGATAAACATAA
AAAATGTAGAGGTCGAGTTTAGATGCAAGTTCAAGGAGCGAAAGGTGGATGGGTAGGTTATATAGGGATA
TAGCACAGAGATATATAGCAAAGAGATACTTTTGAGCAATGTTTGTGGAAGCGGTATTCGCAATATTTTA
GTAGCTCGTTACAGTCCGGTGCGTTTTTGGTTTTTTGAAAGTGCGTCATCAGAGCGCTTTTGGTTTTCAA
AAGCGCTCTGAAGTTCCTATACTTTCTAGCTAGAGAATAGGAACTTCCCGAGCGGCCGCGTGTTACAAGC
TTGACTCCAGCGTAACTGGACTGCAATCAACTCACTGGCTCACCTTCACGGGTGGGCCTTTCTTCGGTAG
AAAATCAAAGGATCTTCTTGAGATCCTTTTTTTCTGCGCGTAATCTGCTGCTTGCAAACAAAAAAACCAC
CGCTACCAGCGGTGGTTTGTTTGCCGGATCAAGAGCTACCAACTCTTTTTCCGAGGTAACTGGCTTCAGC
AGAGCGCAGATACCAAATACTGTTCTTCTAGTGTAGCCGTAGTTAGGCCACCACTTCAAGAACTCTGTAG
CACCGCCTACATACCTCGCTCTGCTAATCCTGTTACCAGTGGCTGCTGCCAGTGGCGATAAGTCGTGTCT
TACCGGGTTGGACTCAAGACGATAGTTACCGGATAAGGCGCAGCGGTCGGGCTGAACGGGGGGTTCGTGC
ACACAGCCCAGCTTGGAGCGAACGACCTACACCGAACTGAGATACCTACAGCGTGAGCTATGAGAAAGCG
CCACGCTTCCCGAAGGGAGAAAGGCGGACAGGTATCCGGTAAGCGGCAGGGTCGGAACAGGAGAGCGCAC
GAGGGAGCTTCCAGGGGTAAACGCCTGGTATCTTTATAGTCCTGTCGGGTTTCGCCACCTCTGACTTGAG
CATCGATTTTTGTGATGCTCGTCAGGGGGGCGGAGCCTATGGAAAAACGCCAGCAACGCAGAAAGGCCCA
CCCGAAGGTGAGCCAGGTGATTACATTTGGGCCCTCATCAGAGGTTTTCACCGTCATCACCGAAACGCGC
GAGGCAGCTGCGGTAAAGCTCATCAGCGTGGTCGTGAAGCGATTCACAGATGTCTGCCTGTTCATCCGCG
TCCAGCTCGTTGAGTTTCTCCAGAAGCGTTAATGTCTGGCTTCTGATAAAGCGGGCCATGTTAAGGGCGG
TTTTTTCCTGTTTGGTCACTTACCAATGCTTAATCAGTGAGGCACCTATCTCAGCGATCTGTCTATTTCG
TTCATCCATAGTTGCCTGACTCCCCGTCGTGTAGATAACTACGATGCGGGAGGGCTTACCATCTGGCCCC
AGTGCTGCAATGATACCGCGAGACCCACGCTCACCGGCTCCAGATTTATCAGCAATAAACCAGCCAGCCG
GGAGGGCCGAGCGCAGAAGTGATCCTGCAACTTTATCCGCCTCCATCCAGTCTATTAATTGTTGCCGGGA
AGCTAGAGTAAGTAGTTCGCCAGTTAATAGTTTGCGCAACGTTGTTGCCATTGCTACAGGCATCGTGGTG
TCACGCTCGTCGTTTGGTATGGCTTCATTCAGCTCCGGTTCCCAACGATCAAGGCGAGTTACATGATCCC
CCATGTTGTGCAAAAAAGCGGTTAGCTCCTTCGGTCCTCCGATCGTTGCCAGAAGTAAGTTGGCCGCAGT
GTTATCACTCATGGTTATGGCAGCACTGCATAATTCTCTTACTGTCATGCCATCCGTGAGATGCTTTTCT
GTGACTGGTGAGTACTCAACCAAGTCATTCTGAGAATAGTGTATGCGGCGACCGAGTTGCTCTTGCCCGG
CGTCAATACGGGATAATACCGCGCCACATAGCAGAACTTTAAAAGTGCTCATCATTGGAAAACGTTCTTC
GGGGCGTAAACTCTCAAGGATCTTACCGCTGTTGAGATCCAGTTCGATGTAACCCACTCGTGCACCCAAC
TGATCTTCAGCATCTTTTACTTTCACCAGCGTTTCTGGGTGAGCAAAAACAGGAAGGCAAAATGCCGCAA
AAAAGGGAATAAGGGCGACACGGAAATGTTGAATACTCATTTTAGCTTCCTTAGCTCCTGAAAATCTCGA
TAACTCAAAAAATACGCCCGGTAGTGATCTTATTTCATTATGGTGAAAGTTGGAACCTCTTACGTGCCGA
TCAAGTCAAAAGCCTCCGGTCGGAGGCTTTTGACTTTCTGCTATGGAGGTCAGGTATGATTTAAAT
